>Addgene plasmid #51032 | pENTR-D-Topo-hTRIM9 | depositor full sequence | sequence record 77197 | pENTR-D-Topo-hTRIM9 sequence 4720 bps
CTTTCCTGCGTTATCCCCTGATTCTGTGGATAACCGTATTACCGCCTTTGAGTGAGCTGATACCGCTCGC
CGCAGCCGAACGACCGAGCGCAGCGAGTCAGTGAGCGAGGAAGCGGAAGAGCGCCCAATACGCAAACCGC
CTCTCCCCGCGCGTTGGCCGATTCATTAATGCAGCTGGCACGACAGGTTTCCCGACTGGAAAGCGGGCAG
TGAGCGCAACGCAATTAATACGCGTACCGCTAGCCAGGAAGAGTTTGTAGAAACGCAAAAAGGCCATCCG
TCAGGATGGCCTTCTGCTTAGTTTGATGCCTGGCAGTTTATGGCGGGCGTCCTGCCCGCCACCCTCCGGG
CCGTTGCTTCACAACGTTCAAATCCGCTCCCGGCGGATTTGTCCTACTCAGGAGAGCGTTCACCGACAAA
CAACAGATAAAACGAAAGGCCCAGTCTTCCGACTGAGCCTTTCGTTTTATTTGATGCCTGGCAGTTCCCT
ACTCTCGCGTTAACGCTAGCATGGATGTTTTCCCAGTCACGACGTTGTAAAACGACGGCCAGTCTTAAGC
TCGGGCCCCAAATAATGATTTTATTTTGACTGATAGTGACCTGTTCGTTGCAACAAATTGATGAGCAATG
CTTTTTTATAATGCCAACTTTGTACAAAAAAGCAGGCTCCGCGGCCGCCCCCTTCACCATGGAGGAGATG
GAAGAGGAGTTGAAATGCCCCGTGTGCGGCTCCTTCTATCGGGAGCCCATCATCCTGCCCTGCTCTCACA
ATTTGTGTCAGGCGTGCGCCCGCAACATCCTGGTGCAGACCCCAGAGTCTGAATCCCCCCAGAGCCATCG
GGCCGCGGGCTCCGGGGTCTCCGACTATGACTATCTGGACCTGGACAAGATGAGCCTATACAGCGAGGCG
GACAGCGGCTATGGCTCCTACGGGGGGTTCGCCAGCGCCCCCACTACCCCGTGCCAGAAGTCCCCCAACG
GCGTCCGCGTGTTTCCCCCGGCTATGCCGCCACCGGCCACCCACTTGTCACCGGCCCTGGCCCCGGTGCC
CCGCAACTCCTGTATCACCTGCCCCCAGTGTCACCGCAGCCTCATCCTGGATGACCGGGGGCTCCGCGGC
TTCCCCAAGAATCGCGTACTGGAAGGGGTAATTGACCGCTACCAGCAGAGCAAAGCCGCGGCCCTCAAGT
GCCAGCTCTGCGAGAAGGCGCCCAAGGAAGCCACCGTCATGTGCGAACAGTGCGATGTCTTCTACTGCGA
TCCGTGCCGCCTGCGCTGCCACCCGCCCCGGGGGCCCCTAGCCAAGCACCGCCTGGTGCCCCCGGCCCAG
GGTCGTGTGAGCCGGAGGCTGAGCCCACGCAAGGTCTCCACCTGCACAGACCACGAGCTGGAGAACCACA
GCATGTACTGCGTGCAATGCAAGATGCCCGTGTGCTACCAGTGCTTGGAGGAGGGCAAACACTCCAGCCA
CGAAGTCAAGGCTCTGGGGGCCATGTGGAAACTACATAAGAGCCAGCTCTCCCAGGCGCTGAACGGACTG
TCAGACAGGGCCAAAGAAGCCAAGGAGTTTCTGGTACAGCTGCGCAACATGGTCCAGCAGATCCAGGAGA
ACAGTGTGGAGTTTGAAGCCTGTCTGGTGGCCCAATGTGATGCCCTCATCGATGCCCTCAACAGAAGAAA
AGCCCAGCTGCTGGCCCGCGTCAACAAGGAGCATGAGCACAAGCTGAAGGTGGTTCGAGATCAGATCTCT
CACTGCACAGTGAAATTGCGCCAGACCACAGGTCTCATGGAGTACTGCTTGGAGGTGATTAAGGAAAATG
ATCCTAGTGGTTTTTTGCAGATTTCTGACGCCCTCATAAGAAGAGTGCACCTGACTGAGGATCAGTGGGG
TAAAGGCACACTCACTCCAAGGATGACCACGGACTTTGACTTGAGTCTGGACAACAGCCCTCTGCTGCAA
TCCATCCACCAGCTGGATTTCGTGCAAGTGAAAGCTTCCTCTCCAGTCCCAGCAACCCCTATCCTACAGC
TGGAGGAATGTTGTACCCACAACAACAGCGCTACGTTGTCCTGGAAACAGCCACCTCTGTCCACGGTGCC
CGCCGATGGATACATTCTGGAGCTGGATGATGGCAACGGTGGTCAATTCCGGGAGGTGTATGTGGGGAAG
GAGACAATGTGCACTGTGGATGGTCTTCACTTCAACAGCACATACAACGCTCGGGTCAAGGCCTTCAACA
AAACAGGAGTCAGCCCGTACAGCAAGACCCTGGTCCTCCAAACGTCTGAGGTGGCCTGGTTTGCTTTCGA
CCCTGGCTCGGCGCACTCGGACATCATCCTCTCCAATGACAACCTGACAGTGACCTGTAGTAGCTATGAT
GACCGGGTGGTGCTAGGGAAGACTGGCTTCTCCAAGGGCATCCACTACTGGGAGCTCACGGTAGATCGCT
ATGACAACCACCCTGATCCTGCCTTTGGTGTGGCTCGCATGGACGTGATGAAGGATGTGATGTTAGGAAA
AGACGACAAAGCTTGGGCAATGTATGTGGACAATAACCGGAGCTGGTTCATGCACAACAACTCGCACACC
AACAGAACTGAGGGAGGGATCACAAAAGGGGCCACAATTGGGGTCCTCCTCGACTTAAATAGAAAAAACT
TGACATTTTTTATCAACGATGAACAACAAGGTCCCATAGCATTTGATAACGTGGAGGGCCTCTTCTTCCC
TGCGGTCAGCCTGAACAGGAACGTGCAGGTCACGCTGCACACCGGGCTCCCAGTCCCCGACTTCTACTCC
AGCAGAGCATCAATAGCCTAAGAATTCCAAGGGTGGGCGCGCCGACCCAGCTTTCTTGTACAAAGTTGGC
ATTATAAGAAAGCATTGCTTATCAATTTGTTGCAACGAACAGGTCACTATCAGTCAAAATAAAATCATTA
TTTGCCATCCAGCTGATATCCCCTATAGTGAGTCGTATTACATGGTCATAGCTGTTTCCTGGCAGCTCTG
GCCCGTGTCTCAAAATCTCTGATGTTACATTGCACAAGATAAAAATATATCATCATGAACAATAAAACTG
TCTGCTTACATAAACAGTAATACAAGGGGTGTTATGAGCCATATTCAACGGGAAACGTCGAGGCCGCGAT
TAAATTCCAACATGGATGCTGATTTATATGGGTATAAATGGGCTCGCGATAATGTCGGGCAATCAGGTGC
GACAATCTATCGCTTGTATGGGAAGCCCGATGCGCCAGAGTTGTTTCTGAAACATGGCAAAGGTAGCGTT
GCCAATGATGTTACAGATGAGATGGTCAGACTAAACTGGCTGACGGAATTTATGCCTCTTCCGACCATCA
AGCATTTTATCCGTACTCCTGATGATGCATGGTTACTCACCACTGCGATCCCCGGAAAAACAGCATTCCA
GGTATTAGAAGAATATCCTGATTCAGGTGAAAATATTGTTGATGCGCTGGCAGTGTTCCTGCGCCGGTTG
CATTCGATTCCTGTTTGTAATTGTCCTTTTAACAGCGATCGCGTATTTCGTCTCGCTCAGGCGCAATCAC
GAATGAATAACGGTTTGGTTGATGCGAGTGATTTTGATGACGAGCGTAATGGCTGGCCTGTTGAACAAGT
CTGGAAAGAAATGCATAAACTTTTGCCATTCTCACCGGATTCAGTCGTCACTCATGGTGATTTCTCACTT
GATAACCTTATTTTTGACGAGGGGAAATTAATAGGTTGTATTGATGTTGGACGAGTCGGAATCGCAGACC
GATACCAGGATCTTGCCATCCTATGGAACTGCCTCGGTGAGTTTTCTCCTTCATTACAGAAACGGCTTTT
TCAAAAATATGGTATTGATAATCCTGATATGAATAAATTGCAGTTTCATTTGATGCTCGATGAGTTTTTC
TAATCAGAATTGGTTAATTGGTTGTAACACTGGCAGAGCATTACGCTGACTTGACGGGACGGCGCAAGCT
CATGACCAAAATCCCTTAACGTGAGTTACGCGTCGTTCCACTGAGCGTCAGACCCCGTAGAAAAGATCAA
AGGATCTTCTTGAGATCCTTTTTTTCTGCGCGTAATCTGCTGCTTGCAAACAAAAAAACCACCGCTACCA
GCGGTGGTTTGTTTGCCGGATCAAGAGCTACCAACTCTTTTTCCGAAGGTAACTGGCTTCAGCAGAGCGC
AGATACCAAATACTGTCCTTCTAGTGTAGCCGTAGTTAGGCCACCACTTCAAGAACTCTGTAGCACCGCC
TACATACCTCGCTCTGCTAATCCTGTTACCAGTGGCTGCTGCCAGTGGCGATAAGTCGTGTCTTACCGGG
TTGGACTCAAGACGATAGTTACCGGATAAGGCGCAGCGGTCGGGCTGAACGGGGGGTTCGTGCACACAGC
CCAGCTTGGAGCGAACGACCTACACCGAACTGAGATACCTACAGCGTGAGCATTGAGAAAGCGCCACGCT
TCCCGAAGGGAGAAAGGCGGACAGGTATCCGGTAAGCGGCAGGGTCGGAACAGGAGAGCGCACGAGGGAG
CTTCCAGGGGGAAACGCCTGGTATCTTTATAGTCCTGTCGGGTTTCGCCACCTCTGACTTGAGCGTCGAT
TTTTGTGATGCTCGTCAGGGGGGCGGAGCCTATGGAAAAACGCCAGCAACGCGGCCTTTTTACGGTTCCT
GGCCTTTTGCTGGCCTTTTGCTCACATGTT
Features (pLannotate 1.2.2; 10 found; start..end, strand, type, name):
    121..213     +  CDS            lacI (fragment): lac repressor; lacI; The lac repressor binds to the lac operator to inhibit transcription in E. coli. This inhibition can be relieved by adding lactose or isopropyl-β-D-thiogalactopyranoside (IPTG).
    268..295     -  terminator     rrnB T2 terminator: transcription terminator T2 from the E. coli rrnB gene
    427..470     +  terminator     rrnB T1 terminator: Escherichia coli rrnB; transcription terminator T1 from the E. coli rrnB gene
    517..553     -  CDS            lacZα (fragment): LacZα fragment of β-galactosidase; lacZ fragment
    569..668     +  protein_bind   attL1: mutant version of attL; recombination site for the Gateway® LR reaction LR Clonase™
    689..2818    +  CDS            TRIM9: TRIM9_HUMAN - Also known as KIAA0282, RNF91. Experimental evidence at protein level: Swiss-Prot protein existence level 1. E3 ubiquitin-protein ligase which ubiquitinates itself in cooperation with an E2 enzyme UBE2D2/UBC4 and serves as a targeting signal for proteasomal degradation. May play a role in regulation of neuronal functions and may also participate in the formation or breakdown of abnormal inclusions in neurodegenerative disorders. May act as a regulator of synaptic vesicle exocytosis by controlling the availability of SNAP25 for the SNARE complex formation. From Homo sapiens (Human
   2845..2944    -  protein_bind   attL2: mutant version of attL; recombination site for the Gateway® LR reaction LR Clonase™
   2962..2980    -  promoter       T7 promoter: promoter for bacteriophage T7 RNA polymerase
   3114..3923    +  CDS            KanR: aminoglycoside phosphotransferase; aph(3')-Ia; confers resistance to kanamycin in bacteria or G418 (Geneticin®) in eukaryotes
   4070..4658    +  rep_origin     ori: high-copy-number ColE1/pMB1/pBR322/pUC origin of replication
