[The description below was written by a language model from this plasmid's Addgene catalogue record and pLannotate feature annotations shown in this document.]
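Description:
pENTR-D-Topo-hTRIM9 is a Gateway entry clone carrying the human TRIM9 coding sequence in the commercial pENTR/D-TOPO backbone. The full depositor sequence is 4,720 nt. The plasmid is maintained in E. coli through a high-copy ColE1/pUC-type origin and selected with kanamycin via an aminoglycoside phosphotransferase gene (KanR). The annotation also reports short lacI and lacZα fragments, which appear to be vestigial backbone sequence rather than functional genes. The rrnB T1 and T2 terminators sit upstream of the cloning region, where they limit read-through transcription from the backbone into the insert.

The payload is a TRIM9 open reading frame of about 2.1 kb, inserted by directional TOPO cloning and flanked by attL1 and attL2 sites. TRIM9 (also known as RNF91 or SPRING) is a member of the RBCC/TRIM family and an E3 ubiquitin ligase. It is implicated in neuronal function, possibly including regulation of synaptic vesicle exocytosis through SNAP25 availability. As expected for an entry vector, the record lists no promoter driving the insert. The only annotated promoter is a T7 promoter beyond attL2 on the opposite strand, oriented back toward the insert, so it would yield antisense rather than coding transcripts. No epitope tags or reporters are annotated.

The construct is not meant for direct expression. It serves as a donor in LR Clonase recombination, in which the attL sites exchange with the attR sites of a destination vector. This moves the TRIM9 sequence in a defined orientation into expression vectors with the desired promoter, tags or host range. M13 forward and reverse primer sites flanking the cassette allow the insert to be checked by sequencing.
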