Addgene plasmid #51032: pENTR-D-Topo-hTRIM9
Purpose: entry vector for cloning human TRIM9
Depositing lab: Timothy Cox. Depositing organization: Adelaide University. Publication: Subclassification of the RBCC/TRIM superfamily reveals a novel motif necessary for microtubule binding. Short KM, Cox TC. J Biol Chem. 2006 Mar 31;281(13):8970-80. Epub 2006 Jan 23. 10.1074/jbc.M512755200 PubMed 16434393.
Backbone
  Vector backbone: pENTR/D-TOPO
  Backbone manufacturer: Invitrogen
  Backbone size w/o insert (bp): 2820
  Vector type: Entry vector
Growth in bacteria
  Bacterial resistance: Kanamycin, 50 μg/mL
  Growth temperature: 37°C
  Growth strain: DH5alpha
  Copy number: Unknown
Gene/Insert
  Gene/Insert name: TRIM9
  Species: H. sapiens (human)
  Entrez Gene: TRIM9 (a.k.a. RNF91, SPRING)
  Promoter: NA
  Cloning method: TOPO Cloning
  Sequencing primers: 5′ M13-F20; 3′ M13R
Terms and licenses: Academic/Nonprofit Terms; Industry Terms: Not Available to Industry
How to cite: pENTR-D-Topo-hTRIM9 was a gift from Timothy Cox (Addgene plasmid # 51032 ; http://n2t.net/addgene:51032 ; RRID:Addgene_51032)
