>Addgene plasmid #51032 | pENTR-D-Topo-hTRIM9 | addgene partial sequence | sequence record 78040 | M13_pUC_fwd
ACAAATTGATGAGCAATGCTTTTTTATAATGCCAACTTTGTACAAAAAAGCAGGCTCCGCGGCCGCCCCC
TTCACCATGGAGGAGATGGAAGAGGAGTTGAAATGCCCCGTGTGCGGCTCCTTCTATCGGGAGCCCATCA
TCCTGCCCTGCTCTCACAATTTGTGTCAGGCGTGCGCCCGCAACATCCTGGTGCAGACCCCAGAGTCTGA
ATCCCCCCAGAGCCATCGGGCCGCGGGCTCCGGGGTCTCCGACTATGACTATCTGGACCTGGACAAGATG
AGCCTATACAGCGAGGCGGACAGCGGCTATGGCTCCTACGGGGGGTTCGCCAGCGCCCCCACTACCCCGT
GCCAGAAGTCCCCCAACGGCGTCCGCGTGTTTCCCCCGGCTATGCCGCCACCGGCCACCCACTTGTCACC
GGCCCTGGCCCCGGTGCCCCGCAACTCCTGTATCACCTGCCCCCAGTGTCACCGCAGCCTCATCCTGGAT
GACCGGGGGCTCCGCGGCTTCCCCAAGAATCGCGTACTGGAAGGGGTAATTGACCGCTACCAGCAGAGCA
AAGCCGCGGCCCTCAAGTGCCAGCTCTGCGAGAAGGCGCCCAAGGAAGCCACCGTCATGTGCGAACAGTG
CGATGTCTTCTACTGCGATCCGTGCCGCCTGCGCTGCCACCCGCCCCGGGGGCCCCTAGCCAAGCACCGC
CTGGTGCCCCCGGCCCAGGGTCGTGTGAGCCGGA
